>Addgene plasmid #234178 | pAIP4_2OHW | addgene full sequence | sequence record 464143 | Addgene NGS Result
[113 nt withheld, positions 1-113]
CCCATTCGCCAATCCGGATATAGTTCCTCCTTTCAGCAAAAAACCCCTCAAGACCCGTTTAGAGGCCCCA
AGGGGTTATGCTAGTTATTGCTCAGCGGTGGCAGCAGCCAACTCAGCTTCCTTTCGGGCTTTGTTAGCAG
CCGGATCTCAGTGGTGGTGGTGGTGGTGCTCGAGTCATTACGAACCGAGAACAGAGCGGTTGTAAATGTC
ATCTTGGATGTAGATCAACTCACGATTCACCGCGATATCTGCGGCAATCACAATACCTAACGGGGTGTGG
AACTGCAGGTCGGACACGATTTTAAACGGCACGCCGTAACGGCTCGCCATTTGGATATAGCTGCTGTAGG
ACTGATATTGCAGTTCACCGTTAATCAGCAGGGTAACATTATGGCTGTTCTTCAGCTCGTGCTCAGCTTC
TTTATACGGTTTCGATCTCAAAACCTGACCCTTCGTCAGCGCCAAGACAACACGCTCGCGCAGGCTGCCC
AGGAACAGATGACGTTCATCTGGCTTGGTTTCCAGCGGACCATACATGCCCTGTTGTAGATATAAGTCCA
TTTTATCTTCTCCAGAGCCGCCAATCTGTTCACGGTGGGCTTCAATGATGTCGTTGTCTTCCATGTCCAG
GTCTTCCGGCGCTTGATCTGCCTGGATGCGAATACCGTCATACAGGAAACGCAGGCTATCCATTTCCTTG
CCCTGACGTTTGGCAAACGCTTCCATCAGGCGACGCAGCGGCGTGGTCTTTTTGATCTTAAAGAAAATTT
CAGAGCTGCCGTCACTAACTTTCAGGTTAATATGGGTTTCCGGTTTCACTTCCGGCTTGACTTCCGGCTT
TGCTTCTTGGTTGACTTCCGAATCTTGCAGGCTACCGTGGTGATGGTGATGGTGATGATGGTGATGAATC
TTCGCCATCATATGTATATCTCCTTCTTAAAGTTAAACAAAATTATTTCTAGAGGGGAATTGTTATCCGC
TCACAATTCCCCTATAGTGAGTCGTATTAATTTCGCGGGATCGAGATCGATCTCGATCCTCTACGCCGGA
CGCATCGTGGCCGGCATCACCGGCGCCACAGGTGCGGTTGCTGGCGCCTATATCGCCGACATCACCGATG
GGGAAGATCGGGCTCGCCACTTCGGGCTCATGAGCGCTTGTTTCGGCGTGGGTATGGTGGCAGGCCCCGT
GGCCGGGGGACTGTTGGGCGCCATCTCCTTGCATGCACCATTCCTTGCGGCGGCGGTGCTCAACGGCCTC
AACCTACTACTGGGCTGCTTCCTAATGCAGGAGTCGCATAAGGGAGAGCGTCGAGATCCCGGACACCATC
GAATGGCGCAAAACCTTTCGCGGTATGGCATGATAGCGCCCGGAAGAGAGTCAATTCAGGGTGGTGAATG
TGAAACCAGTAACGTTATACGATGTCGCAGAGTATGCCGGTGTCTCTTATCAGACCGTTTCCCGCGTGGT
GAACCAGGCCAGCCACGTTTCTGCGAAAACGCGGGAAAAAGTGGAAGCGGCGATGGCGGAGCTGAATTAC
ATTCCCAACCGCGTGGCACAACAACTGGCGGGCAAACAGTCGTTGCTGATTGGCGTTGCCACCTCCAGTC
TGGCCCTGCACGCGCCGTCGCAAATTGTCGCGGCGATTAAATCTCGCGCCGATCAACTGGGTGCCAGCGT
GGTGGTGTCGATGGTAGAACGAAGCGGCGTCGAAGCCTGTAAAGCGGCGGTGCACAATCTTCTCGCGCAA
CGCGTCAGTGGGCTGATCATTAACTATCCGCTGGATGACCAGGATGCCATTGCTGTGGAAGCTGCCTGCA
CTAATGTTCCGGCGTTATTTCTTGATGTCTCTGACCAGACACCCATCAACAGTATTATTTTCTCCCATGA
AGACGGTACGCGACTGGGCGTGGAGCATCTGGTCGCATTGGGTCACCAGCAAATCGCGCTGTTAGCGGGC
CCATTAAGTTCTGTCTCGGCGCGTCTGCGTCTGGCTGGCTGGCATAAATATCTCACTCGCAATCAAATTC
AGCCGATAGCGGAACGGGAAGGCGACTGGAGTGCCATGTCCGGTTTTCAACAAACCATGCAAATGCTGAA
TGAGGGCATCGTTCCCACTGCGATGCTGGTTGCCAACGATCAGATGGCGCTGGGCGCAATGCGCGCCATT
ACCGAGTCCGGGCTGCGCGTTGGTGCGGACATCTCGGTAGTGGGATACGACGATACCGAAGACAGCTCAT
GTTATATCCCGCCGTTAACCACCATCAAACAGGATTTTCGCCTGCTGGGGCAAACCAGCGTGGACCGCTT
GCTGCAACTCTCTCAGGGCCAGGCGGTGAAGGGCAATCAGCTGTTGCCCGTCTCACTGGTGAAAAGAAAA
ACCACCCTGGCGCCCAATACGCAAACCGCCTCTCCCCGCGCGTTGGCCGATTCATTAATGCAGCTGGCAC
GACAGGTTTCCCGACTGGAAAGCGGGCAGTGAGCGCAACGCAATTAATGTAAGTTAGCTCACTCATTAGG
CACCGGGATCTCGACCGATGCCCTTGAGAGCCTTCAACCCAGTCAGCTCCTTCCGGTGGGCGCGGGGCAT
GACTATCGTCGCCGCACTTATGACTGTCTTCTTTATCATGCAACTCGTAGGACAGGTGCCGGCAGCGCTC
TGGGTCATTTTCGGCGAGGACCGCTTTCGCTGGAGCGCGACGATGATCGGCCTGTCGCTTGCGGTATTCG
GAATCTTGCACGCCCTCGCTCAAGCCTTCGTCACTGGTCCCGCCACCAAACGTTTCGGCGAGAAGCAGGC
CATTATCGCCGGCATGGCGGCCCCACGGGTGCGCATGATCGTGCTCCTGTCGTTGAGGACCCGGCTAGGC
TGGCGGGGTTGCCTTACTGGTTAGCAGAATGAATCACCGATACGCGAGCGAACGTGAAGCGACTGCTGCT
GCAAAACGTCTGCGACCTGAGCAACAACATGAATGGTCTTCGGTTTCCGTGTTTCGTAAAGTCTGGAAAC
GCGGAAGTCAGCGCCCTGCACCATTATGTTCCGGATCTGCATCGCAGGATGCTGCTGGCTACCCTGTGGA
ACACCTACATCTGTATTAACGAAGCGCTGGCATTGACCCTGAGTGATTTTTCTCTGGTCCCGCCGCATCC
ATACCGCCAGTTGTTTACCCTCACAACGTTCCAGTAACCGGGCATGTTCATCATCAGTAACCCGTATCGT
GAGCATCCTCTCTCGTTTCATCGGTATCATTACCCCCATGAACAGAAATCCCCCTTACACGGAGGCATCA
GTGACCAAACAGGAAAAAACCGCCCTTAACATGGCCCGCTTTATCAGAAGCCAGACATTAACGCTTCTGG
AGAAACTCAACGAGCTGGACGCGGATGAACAGGCAGACATCTGTGAATCGCTTCACGACCACGCTGATGA
GCTTTACCGCAGCTGCCTCGCGCGTTTCGGTGATGACGGTGAAAACCTCTGACACATGCAGCTCCCGGAG
ACGGTCACAGCTTGTCTGTAAGCGGATGCCGGGAGCAGACAAGCCCGTCAGGGCGCGTCAGCGGGTGTTG
GCGGGTGTCGGGGCGCAGCCATGACCCAGTCACGTAGCGATAGCGGAGTGTATACTGGCTTAACTATGCG
GCATCAGAGCAGATTGTACTGAGAGTGCACCATTGCGGTGTGAAATACCGCACAGATGCGTAAGGAGAAA
ATACCGCATCAGGCGCTCTTCCGCTTCCTCGCTCACTGACTCGCTGCGCTCGGTCGTTCGGCTGCGGCGA
GCGGTATCAGCTCACTCAAAGGCGGTAATACGGTTATCCACAGAATCAGGGGATAACGCAGGAAAGAACA
TGTGAGCAAAAGGCCAGCAAAAGGCCAGGAACCGTAAAAAGGCCGCGTTGCTGGCGTTTTTCCATAGGCT
CCGCCCCCCTGACGAGCATCACAAAAATCGACGCTCAAGTCAGAGGTGGCGAAACCCGACAGGACTATAA
AGATACCAGGCGTTTCCCCCTGGAAGCTCCCTCGTGCGCTCTCCTGTTCCGACCCTGCCGCTTACCGGAT
ACCTGTCCGCCTTTCTCCCTTCGGGAAGCGTGGCGCTTTCTCATAGCTCACGCTGTAGGTATCTCAGTTC
GGTGTAGGTCGTTCGCTCCAAGCTGGGCTGTGTGCACGAACCCCCCGTTCAGCCCGACCGCTGCGCCTTA
TCCGGTAACTATCGTCTTGAGTCCAACCCGGTAAGACACGACTTATCGCCACTGGCAGCAGCCACTGGTA
ACAGGATTAGCAGAGCGAGGTATGTAGGCGGTGCTACAGAGTTCTTGAAGTGGTGGCCTAACTACGGCTA
CACTAGAAGGACAGTATTTGGTATCTGCGCTCTGCTGAAGCCAGTTACCTTCGGAAAAAGAGTTGGTAGC
TCTTGATCCGGCAAACAAACCACCGCTGGTAGCGGTGGTTTTTTTGTTTGCAAGCAGCAGATTACGCGCA
GAAAAAAAGGATCTCAAGAAGATCCTTTGATCTTTTCTACGGGGTCTGACGCTCAGTGGAACGAAAACTC
ACGTTAAGGGATTTTGGTCATGAACAATAAAACTGTCTGCTTACATAAACAGTAATACAAGGGGTGTTAT
GAGCCATATTCAACGGGAAACGTCTTGCTCTAGGCCGCGATTAAATTCCAACATGGATGCTGATTTATAT
GGGTATAAATGGGCTCGCGATAATGTCGGGCAATCAGGTGCGACAATCTATCGATTGTATGGGAAGCCCG
ATGCGCCAGAGTTGTTTCTGAAACATGGCAAAGGTAGCGTTGCCAATGATGTTACAGATGAGATGGTCAG
ACTAAACTGGCTGACGGAATTTATGCCTCTTCCGACCATCAAGCATTTTATCCGTACTCCTGATGATGCA
TGGTTACTCACCACTGCGATCCCCGGGAAAACAGCATTCCAGGTATTAGAAGAATATCCTGATTCAGGTG
AAAATATTGTTGATGCGCTGGCAGTGTTCCTGCGCCGGTTGCATTCGATTCCTGTTTGTAATTGTCCTTT
TAACAGCGATCGCGTATTTCGTCTCGCTCAGGCGCAATCACGAATGAATAACGGTTTGGTTGATGCGAGT
GATTTTGATGACGAGCGTAATGGCTGGCCTGTTGAACAAGTCTGGAAAGAAATGCATAAACTTTTGCCAT
TCTCACCGGATTCAGTCGTCACTCATGGTGATTTCTCACTTGATAACCTTATTTTTGACGAGGGGAAATT
AATAGGTTGTATTGATGTTGGACGAGTCGGAATCGCAGACCGATACCAGGATCTTGCCATCCTATGGAAC
TGCCTCGGTGAGTTTTCTCCTTCATTACAGAAACGGCTTTTTCAAAAATATGGTATTGATAATCCTGATA
TGAATAAATTGCAGTTTCATTTGATGCTCGATGAGTTTTTCTAAGAATTAATTCATGAGCGGATACATAT
TTGAATGTATTTAGAAAAATAAACAAATAGGGGTTCCGCGCACATTTCCCCGAAAAGTGCCACCTAAATT
GTAAGCGTTAATATTTTGTTAAAATTCGCGTTAAATTTTTGTTAAATCAGCTCATTTTTTAACCAATAGG
CCGAAATCGGCAAAATCCCTTATAAATCAAAAGAATAGACCGAGATAGGGT
[37 nt withheld, positions 5765-5801]
AAAGAACGTGGACTCCAACGTCAAAGG
[49 nt withheld, positions 5829-5877]
T
[91 nt withheld, positions 5879-5969]
GAACGTGGCGAG
Features (pLannotate 1.2.2; 21 found; start..end, strand, type, name):
    150..197     -  terminator     T7 terminator: transcription terminator for bacteriophage T7 RNA polymerase
    205..254     -  CDS            SET1 (fragment): solubility-enhancement tag derived from T7 phage gene 10B
    264..281     -  CDS            9xHis (fragment): 9xHis affinity tag
    294..683     -  CDS            yueI: YUEI_BACSU - Experimental evidence at protein level: Swiss-Prot protein existence level 1. From Bacillus subtilis (strain 168).
    687..983     -  CDS            SMT3: SMT3_YEAST - Experimental evidence at protein level: Swiss-Prot protein existence level 1. Not known; suppressor of MIF2 mutations. From Saccharomyces cerevisiae (strain ATCC 204508 / S288c) (Baker's yeast).
    991..1010    -  CDS            7xHis (fragment): 6xHis affinity tag
   1042..1064    -  RBS            RBS: efficient ribosome binding site from bacteriophage T7 gene 10 (Olins and Rangwala, 1989)
   1079..1103    -  protein_bind   lac operator: The lac repressor binds to the lac operator to inhibit transcription in E. coli. This inhibition can be relieved by adding lactose or isopropyl-β-D-thiogalactopyranoside (IPTG). lac repressor encoded by lacI
   1104..1122    -  promoter       T7 promoter: promoter for bacteriophage T7 RNA polymerase
   1148..1427    +  CDS            TcR (fragment): tetracycline efflux protein; tet; confers resistance to tetracycline
   1435..1512    +  promoter       lacI promoter: lacI
   1513..2595    +  CDS            lacI: lac repressor; lacI; The lac repressor binds to the lac operator to inhibit transcription in E. coli. This inhibition can be relieved by adding lactose or isopropyl-β-D-thiogalactopyranoside (IPTG).
   2608..2629    +  protein_bind   CAP binding site: CAP binding activates transcription in the presence of cAMP. E. coli catabolite activator protein
   2644..2935    +  CDS            TcR (fragment): tetracycline efflux protein; tet; confers resistance to tetracycline
   3007..3387    -  CDS            YPB1_ECOLX: Protein predicted: Swiss-Prot protein existence level 4. From Escherichia coli.
   3404..3595    +  CDS            rop: Rop protein, which maintains plasmids at low copy number; rop
   3697..3836    +  misc_feature   bom: basis of mobility region from pBR322
   4022..4610    -  rep_origin     ori: high-copy-number ColE1/pMB1/pBR322/pUC origin of replication
   4732..5547    +  CDS            KanR: aminoglycoside phosphotransferase; aph(3')-Ia; confers resistance to kanamycin in bacteria or G418 (Geneticin®) in eukaryotes
   5556..5613    -  promoter       AmpR promoter (fragment): bla
   5666..113     -  rep_origin     f1 ori (across the origin) (sequence partly withheld): f1 bacteriophage origin of replication; arrow indicates direction of (+) strand synthesis
