[The description below was written by a language model from this plasmid's Addgene catalogue record and pLannotate feature annotations shown in this document.]
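Description:
pAIP4_2OHW is a bacterial expression plasmid built on a pET29b backbone for heterologous production of the Bacillus subtilis protein YueI (an uncharacterized protein; the name 2OHW is the depositor's label for the insert) in Escherichia coli. It replicates from a ColE1/pMB1-type origin and retains the rop gene and bom region of pBR322. The catalogue lists it as high copy, although rop normally moderates copy number. Selection is with kanamycin through the aph(3')-Ia gene, and an f1 origin is also present. Short tetracycline-resistance fragments in the annotation are non-functional pBR322 remnants typical of pET vectors.

The expression cassette is the standard pET arrangement: a T7 promoter followed by a lac operator and the T7 gene 10 ribosome binding site, ending at a T7 terminator, with a plasmid-borne lacI gene supplying repressor. Transcription therefore depends on a host providing T7 RNA polymerase and is induced with IPTG or lactose. The open reading frame starts with a backbone-encoded N-terminal polyhistidine tag (10xHis according to the record) fused to yeast Smt3 (SUMO), followed by the roughly 384 bp yueI coding sequence, which was made from synthetic DNA and inserted by Golden Gate assembly at BsaI sites that were destroyed in the process. The His tag allows immobilised-metal affinity capture, and the Smt3 domain is a recognition module for SUMO protease, so the target can be released by cleavage. This fits the associated work on high-throughput purification by protease elution. The annotation also detects His-tag and SET1 solubility-tag fragments downstream of yueI, but the record does not say whether these are translated as part of the product.
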