Addgene plasmid #234178: pAIP4_2OHW
Purpose: Heterologous protein expression of YueI in Escherichia coli
Depositing lab: Christopher Bahl. Depositing organization: AI Proteins. Publication: Facile, high-throughput protein purification enabled by high-efficiency protease elution. Cárcamo Noriega EN, Truebridge IS, Teets FD 3rd, Bowman JW 3rd, Rodriguez N, Howard TA, Bahl CD. Protein Sci. 2026 Sep;35(9):e70746. doi: 10.1002/pro.70746. PubMed 42555168.
Backbone
  Vector backbone: pET29b
  Backbone size w/o insert (bp): 5679
  Vector type: Bacterial Expression
Growth in bacteria
  Bacterial resistance: Kanamycin, 50 μg/mL
  Growth temperature: 37°C
  Growth strain: DH10B
  Copy number: High Copy
Gene/Insert
  Gene/Insert name: 2OHW (alt names: YUEI_BACSU; Uncharacterized protein YueI)
  Species: Bacillus subtilis
  Insert size (bp): 384
  Entrez Gene: yueI (a.k.a. BSU_31770, BSU31770)
  Promoter: T7
  Tag / fusion protein: 10x HisTag-Smt3 (N terminal on backbone)
  Cloning method: Golden Gate
  Sequencing primers: 5′ T7-promoter; 3′ T7-Term
Resource information
  A portion of this plasmid was derived from a plasmid made by: Synthetic DNA
Terms and licenses: Academic/Nonprofit Terms; Industry Terms
Depositor comments: 5' cloning site: BsaI (destroyed), 3' cloning site: BsaI (destroyed)
How to cite: pAIP4_2OHW was a gift from Christopher Bahl (Addgene plasmid # 234178 ; http://n2t.net/addgene:234178 ; RRID:Addgene_234178)
